Addgene plasmid #153048: DARS_pNIC-Bio3
Purpose: Expression construct for producing Avi tagged Glycyl-tRNA synthetase
Depositing lab: Susanne Gräslund. Depositing organization: Karolinska Institutet.
Backbone
  Vector backbone: pNIC-Bio3
  Backbone manufacturer: Structural Genomics Consortium
  Vector type: Bacterial Expression
Growth in bacteria
  Bacterial resistance: Kanamycin, 50 μg/mL
  Growth temperature: 37°C
  Growth strain: DH5alpha
  Copy number: Low Copy
Gene/Insert
  Gene/Insert name: DARS
  Species: H. sapiens (human)
  Entrez Gene: DARS1 (a.k.a. DARS, HBSL, aspRS)
  Promoter: T7
  Tag / fusion protein: His6-TEV (N terminal on backbone); Avi (C terminal on backbone)
  Cloning method: Ligation Independent Cloning
Terms and licenses: Academic/Nonprofit Terms; Industry Terms: Not Available to Industry
Depositor comments: Backbone vector pNIC-Bio3, Genbank acc. no. JN792439
How to cite: DARS_pNIC-Bio3 was a gift from Susanne Gräslund (Addgene plasmid # 153048 ; http://n2t.net/addgene:153048 ; RRID:Addgene_153048)
