[The description below was written by a language model from this plasmid's Addgene catalogue record and pLannotate feature annotations shown in this document.]
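Description:
DARS_pNIC-Bio3 is a bacterial expression plasmid of about 6.9 kb for producing human DARS1, the cytoplasmic aspartyl-tRNA synthetase, as a tagged recombinant protein in E. coli. The catalogue purpose line calls the product glycyl-tRNA synthetase. However, the insert name, the Entrez gene entry and the sequence annotation (a roughly 1.5 kb coding region matching human SYDC) all identify it as DARS1, so the purpose text appears to be mislabelled. The backbone is pNIC-Bio3 from the Structural Genomics Consortium, a pET-style vector, and the insert was introduced by ligation-independent cloning.

Expression is driven by a T7 promoter followed by a lac operator and the strong T7 gene 10 ribosome binding site, and it ends at a T7 terminator. The plasmid carries its own lacI gene, so transcription stays repressed until it is induced with IPTG in a host that supplies T7 RNA polymerase. According to the record, the backbone adds an N-terminal His6 tag with a TEV protease cleavage site, used for affinity purification and later tag removal. It also adds a C-terminal Avi tag, a short peptide that BirA biotin ligase biotinylates at a single site. Neither the TEV site nor the Avi tag was annotated by the automated feature table. That table does flag a short His-tag fragment and a T7 gene 10B-derived fragment downstream of the insert, which are probably vector remnants.

Selection is by kanamycin resistance (aph(3')-Ia). Replication uses a pBR322-type ColE1 origin with bom and rop, consistent with the low copy number listed, and an f1 origin is also present. The site-specifically biotinylated protein this construct yields suits streptavidin immobilisation, for example in binder selection or interaction assays, although the record does not state a specific application.
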