Features (pLannotate 1.2.2; 19 found; start..end, strand, type, name):
   1004..1081    -  promoter       lacI promoter: lacI
   1089..1368    -  CDS            TcR (fragment): tetracycline efflux protein; tet; confers resistance to tetracycline
   1390..1408    +  promoter       T7 promoter: promoter for bacteriophage T7 RNA polymerase
   1409..1433    +  protein_bind   lac operator: The lac repressor binds to the lac operator to inhibit transcription in E. coli. This inhibition can be relieved by adding lactose or isopropyl-β-D-thiogalactopyranoside (IPTG). lac repressor encoded by lacI
   1448..1470    +  RBS            RBS: efficient ribosome binding site from bacteriophage T7 gene 10 (Olins and Rangwala, 1989)
   1544..3046    +  CDS            DARS1: SYDC_HUMAN - Also known as DARS. Experimental evidence at protein level: Swiss-Prot protein existence level 1. Catalyzes the specific attachment of an amino acid to its cognate tRNA in a 2 step reaction: the amino acid (AA) is first activated by ATP to form AA-AMP and then transferred to the acceptor end of the tRNA. From Homo sapiens (Human).
   3162..3179    +  CDS            9xHis (fragment): 9xHis affinity tag
   3189..3238    +  CDS            SET1 (fragment): solubility-enhancement tag derived from T7 phage gene 10B
   3246..3293    +  terminator     T7 terminator: transcription terminator for bacteriophage T7 RNA polymerase
   3330..3758    +  rep_origin     f1 ori (sequence partly withheld): f1 bacteriophage origin of replication; arrow indicates direction of (+) strand synthesis
   3811..3868    +  promoter       AmpR promoter (fragment): bla
   3877..4692    -  CDS            KanR: aminoglycoside phosphotransferase; aph(3')-Ia; confers resistance to kanamycin in bacteria or G418 (Geneticin®) in eukaryotes
   4814..5402    +  rep_origin     ori: high-copy-number ColE1/pMB1/pBR322/pUC origin of replication
   5588..5727    -  misc_feature   bom: basis of mobility region from pBR322
   5829..6020    -  CDS            rop: Rop protein, which maintains plasmids at low copy number; rop
   6037..6417    +  CDS            YPB1_ECOLX: Protein predicted: Swiss-Prot protein existence level 4. From Escherichia coli.
   6489..6780    -  CDS            TcR (fragment): tetracycline efflux protein; tet; confers resistance to tetracycline
   6795..6816    -  protein_bind   CAP binding site: CAP binding activates transcription in the presence of cAMP. E. coli catabolite activator protein
   6829..1003    -  CDS            lacI (across the origin): lac repressor; lacI; The lac repressor binds to the lac operator to inhibit transcription in E. coli. This inhibition can be relieved by adding lactose or isopropyl-β-D-thiogalactopyranoside (IPTG).
>Addgene plasmid #153048 | DARS_pNIC-Bio3 | addgene full sequence | sequence record 304402 | Addgene NGS Result
GCGTATTGGGCGCCAGGGTGGTTTTTCTTTTCACCAGTGAGACGGGCAACAGCTGATTGCCCTTCACCGC
CTGGCCCTGAGAGAGTTGCAGCAAGCGGTCCACGCTGGTTTGCCCCAGCAGGCGAAAATCCTGTTTGATG
GTGGTTAACGGCGGGATATAACATGAGCTGTCTTCGGTATCGTCGTATCCCACTACCGAGATATCCGCAC
CAACGCGCAGCCCGGACTCGGTAATGGCGCGCATTGCGCCCAGCGCCATCTGATCGTTGGCAACCAGCAT
CGCAGTGGGAACGATGCCCTCATTCAGCATTTGCATGGTTTGTTGAAAACCGGACATGGCACTCCAGTCG
CCTTCCCGTTCCGCTATCGGCTGAATTTGATTGCGAGTGAGATATTTATGCCAGCCAGCCAGACGCAGAC
GCGCCGAGACAGAACTTAATGGGCCCGCTAACAGCGCGATTTGCTGGTGACCCAATGCGACCAGATGCTC
CACGCCCAGTCGCGTACCGTCTTCATGGGAGAAAATAATACTGTTGATGGGTGTCTGGTCAGAGACATCA
AGAAATAACGCCGGAACATTAGTGCAGGCAGCTTCCACAGCAATGGCATCCTGGTCATCCAGCTGATAGT
TAATGATCAGCCCACTGACGCGTTGCGCGAGAAGATTGTGCACCGCCGCTTTACAGGCTTCGACGCCGCT
TCGTTCTACCATCGACACCACCACGCTGGCACCCAGTTGATCGGCGCGAGATTTAATCGCCGCGACAATT
TGCGACGGCGCGTGCAGGGCCAGACTGGAGGTGGCAACGCCAATCAGCAACGACTGTTTGCCCGCCAGTT
GTTGTGCCACGCGGTTGGGAATGTAATTCAGCTCCGCCATCGCCGCTTCCACTTTTTCCCGCGTTTTCGC
AGAAACGTGGCTGGCCTGGTTCACCACGCGGGAAACGGTCTGATAAGAGACACCGGCATACTCTGCGACA
TCGTATAACGTTACTGGTTTCACATTCACCACCCTGAATTGACTCTCTTCCGGGCGCTATCATGCCATAC
CGCGAAAGGTTTTGCGCCATTCGATGGTGTCCGGGATCTCGACGCTCTCCCTTATGCGACTCCTGCATTA
GGAAGCAGCCCAGTAGTAGGTTGAGGCCGTTGAGCACCGCCGCCGCAAGGAATGGTGCATGCAAGGAGAT
GGCGCCCAACAGTCCCCCGGCCACGGGGCCTGCCACCATACCCACGCCGAAACAAGCGCTCATGAGCCCG
AAGTGGCGAGCCCGATCTTCCCCATCGGTGATGTCGGCGATATAGGCGCCAGCAACCGCACCTGTGGCGC
CGGTGATGCCGGCCACGATGCGTCCGGCGTAGAGGATCGAGATCTCGATCCCGCGAAATTAATACGACTC
ACTATAGGGGAATTGTGAGCGGATAACAATTCCCCTCTAGAAATAATTTTGTTTAACTTTAAGAAGGAGA
TATACATATGCACCATCATCATCATCATTCTTCTGGTGTAGATCTGGGTACCGAGAACCTGTACTTCCAA
TCCATGCCCAGCGCCAGCGCCAGCCGCAAGAGTCAGGAGAAGCCGCGGGAGATCATGGACGCGGCGGAAG
ATTATGCTAAAGAGAGATATGGAATATCTTCAATGATACAATCACAAGAAAAACCAGATCGAGTTTTGGT
TCGGGTTAGAGACTTGACAATACAAAAAGCTGATGAAGTTGTTTGGGTACGTGCAAGAGTTCATACAAGC
AGAGCTAAAGGGAAACAGTGCTTCTTAGTCCTACGTCAGCAGCAGTTTAATGTCCAGGCTCTTGTGGCGG
TGGGAGACCATGCAAGCAAGCAGATGGTTAAATTTGCTGCCAACATCAACAAAGAGAGCATTGTGGATGT
AGAAGGTGTTGTGAGAAAAGTGAATCAGAAAATTGGAAGCTGTACACAGCAAGACGTTGAGTTACATGTT
CAGAAGATTTATGTGATCAGTTTGGCTGAACCCCGTCTGCCCCTGCAGCTGGATGATGCTGTTCGGCCTG
AGGCAGAAGGAGAAGAGGAAGGAAGAGCTACTGTTAACCAGGATACAAGATTAGACAACAGAGTCATTGA
TCTTAGGACATCAACTAGTCAGGCAGTCTTCCGTCTCCAGTCTGGCATCTGCCATCTCTTCCGAGAAACT
TTAATTAACAAAGGTTTTGTGGAAATCCAAACTCCTAAAATTATTTCAGCTGCCAGTGAAGGAGGAGCCA
ATGTTTTTACTGTGTCATATTTTAAAAATAATGCATACCTGGCTCAGTCCCCACAGCTATATAAGCAAAT
GTGCATTTGTGCTGATTTTGAGAAGGTTTTCTCTATTGGACCAGTATTCAGAGCGGAAGACTCTAATACC
CATAGACATCTAACTGAGTTTGTTGGTTTGGACATTGAAATGGCTTTTAATTACCATTACCACGAAGTTA
TGGAAGAAATTGCTGACACCATGGTACAAATATTCAAAGGACTTCAAGAAAGGTTTCAGACTGAAATTCA
AACAGTGAATAAACAGTTCCCATGTGAGCCATTCAAATTTTTGGAGCCAACTCTAAGACTAGAATATTGT
GAAGCATTGGCTATGCTTAGGGAAGCTGGAGTCGAAATGGGAGATGAAGACGATCTGAGCACACCAAATG
AAAAGCTGTTGGGTCATTTGGTAAAGGAAAAGTATGATACAGATTTTTATATTCTTGATAAATATCCATT
GGCTGTAAGACCTTTCTATACCATGCCTGACCCAAGAAATCCCAAACAGTCCAACTCTTACGATATGTTC
ATGAGAGGAGAAGAAATATTGTCAGGAGCTCAAAGAATACATGATCCTCAACTGCTAACAGAGAGAGCTT
TACATCATGGAATTGATTTGGAGAAAATTAAGGCTTACATTGATTCCTTCCGCTTTGGAGCCCCTCCTCA
TGCTGGTGGAGGCATTGGATTGGAACGAGTTACTATGCTGTTTCTGGGATTGCATAATGTTCGTCAGACC
TCCATGTTCCCTCGTGATCCCAAACGACTCACTCCTAGCAGTAAAGGTGGATACGGCCTGAATGATATCT
TTGAAGCGCAGAAGATTGAATGGCATGAATGATAAGGATCCGAATTCGAGCTCCGTCGACAAGCTTGCGG
CCGCACTCGAGCACCACCACCACCACCACTGAGATCCGGCTGCTAACAAAGCCCGAAAGGAAGCTGAGTT
GGCTGCTGCCACCGCTGAGCAATAACTAGCATAACCCCTTGGGGCCTCTAAACGGGTCTTGAGGGGTTTT
TTGCTGAAAGGAGGAACTATATCCGGATTGGCGAATGGG
[124 nt withheld, positions 3330-3453]
C
[91 nt withheld, positions 3455-3545]
A
[49 nt withheld, positions 3547-3595]
CCTTTGACGTTGGAGTCCACGTTCTTT
[37 nt withheld, positions 3623-3659]
ACCCTATCTCGGTCTATTCTTTTGATTTATAAGGGATTTTGCCGATTTCGGCCTATTGGTTAAAAAATGA
GCTGATTTAACAAAAATTTAACGCGAATTTTAACAAAATATTAACGCTTACAATTTAGGTGGCACTTTTC
GGGGAAATGTGCGCGGAACCCCTATTTGTTTATTTTTCTAAATACATTCAAATATGTATCCGCTCATGAA
TTAATTCTTAGAAAAACTCATCGAGCATCAAATGAAACTGCAATTTATTCATATCAGGATTATCAATACC
ATATTTTTGAAAAAGCCGTTTCTGTAATGAAGGAGAAAACTCACCGAGGCAGTTCCATAGGATGGCAAGA
TCCTGGTATCGGTCTGCGATTCCGACTCGTCCAACATCAATACAACCTATTAATTTCCCCTCGTCAAAAA
TAAGGTTATCAAGTGAGAAATCACCATGAGTGACGACTGAATCCGGTGAGAATGGCAAAAGTTTATGCAT
TTCTTTCCAGACTTGTTCAACAGGCCAGCCATTACGCTCGTCATCAAAATCACTCGCATCAACCAAACCG
TTATTCATTCGTGATTGCGCCTGAGCGAGACGAAATACGCGATCGCTGTTAAAAGGACAATTACAAACAG
GAATCGAATGCAACCGGCGCAGGAACACTGCCAGCGCATCAACAATATTTTCACCTGAATCAGGATATTC
TTCTAATACCTGGAATGCTGTTTTCCCGGGGATCGCAGTGGTGAGTAACCATGCATCATCAGGAGTACGG
ATAAAATGCTTGATGGTCGGAAGAGGCATAAATTCCGTCAGCCAGTTTAGTCTGACCATCTCATCTGTAA
CATCATTGGCAACGCTACCTTTGCCATGTTTCAGAAACAACTCTGGCGCATCGGGCTTCCCATACAATCG
ATAGATTGTCGCACCTGATTGCCCGACATTATCGCGAGCCCATTTATACCCATATAAATCAGCATCCATG
TTGGAATTTAATCGCGGCCTAGAGCAAGACGTTTCCCGTTGAATATGGCTCATAACACCCCTTGTATTAC
TGTTTATGTAAGCAGACAGTTTTATTGTTCATGACCAAAATCCCTTAACGTGAGTTTTCGTTCCACTGAG
CGTCAGACCCCGTAGAAAAGATCAAAGGATCTTCTTGAGATCCTTTTTTTCTGCGCGTAATCTGCTGCTT
GCAAACAAAAAAACCACCGCTACCAGCGGTGGTTTGTTTGCCGGATCAAGAGCTACCAACTCTTTTTCCG
AAGGTAACTGGCTTCAGCAGAGCGCAGATACCAAATACTGTCCTTCTAGTGTAGCCGTAGTTAGGCCACC
ACTTCAAGAACTCTGTAGCACCGCCTACATACCTCGCTCTGCTAATCCTGTTACCAGTGGCTGCTGCCAG
TGGCGATAAGTCGTGTCTTACCGGGTTGGACTCAAGACGATAGTTACCGGATAAGGCGCAGCGGTCGGGC
TGAACGGGGGGTTCGTGCACACAGCCCAGCTTGGAGCGAACGACCTACACCGAACTGAGATACCTACAGC
GTGAGCTATGAGAAAGCGCCACGCTTCCCGAAGGGAGAAAGGCGGACAGGTATCCGGTAAGCGGCAGGGT
CGGAACAGGAGAGCGCACGAGGGAGCTTCCAGGGGGAAACGCCTGGTATCTTTATAGTCCTGTCGGGTTT
CGCCACCTCTGACTTGAGCGTCGATTTTTGTGATGCTCGTCAGGGGGGCGGAGCCTATGGAAAAACGCCA
GCAACGCGGCCTTTTTACGGTTCCTGGCCTTTTGCTGGCCTTTTGCTCACATGTTCTTTCCTGCGTTATC
CCCTGATTCTGTGGATAACCGTATTACCGCCTTTGAGTGAGCTGATACCGCTCGCCGCAGCCGAACGACC
GAGCGCAGCGAGTCAGTGAGCGAGGAAGCGGAAGAGCGCCTGATGCGGTATTTTCTCCTTACGCATCTGT
GCGGTATTTCACACCGCAATGGTGCACTCTCAGTACAATCTGCTCTGATGCCGCATAGTTAAGCCAGTAT
ACACTCCGCTATCGCTACGTGACTGGGTCATGGCTGCGCCCCGACACCCGCCAACACCCGCTGACGCGCC
CTGACGGGCTTGTCTGCTCCCGGCATCCGCTTACAGACAAGCTGTGACCGTCTCCGGGAGCTGCATGTGT
CAGAGGTTTTCACCGTCATCACCGAAACGCGCGAGGCAGCTGCGGTAAAGCTCATCAGCGTGGTCGTGAA
GCGATTCACAGATGTCTGCCTGTTCATCCGCGTCCAGCTCGTTGAGTTTCTCCAGAAGCGTTAATGTCTG
GCTTCTGATAAAGCGGGCCATGTTAAGGGCGGTTTTTTCCTGTTTGGTCACTGATGCCTCCGTGTAAGGG
GGATTTCTGTTCATGGGGGTAATGATACCGATGAAACGAGAGAGGATGCTCACGATACGGGTTACTGATG
ATGAACATGCCCGGTTACTGGAACGTTGTGAGGGTAAACAACTGGCGGTATGGATGCGGCGGGACCAGAG
AAAAATCACTCAGGGTCAATGCCAGCGCTTCGTTAATACAGATGTAGGTGTTCCACAGGGTAGCCAGCAG
CATCCTGCGATGCAGATCCGGAACATAATGGTGCAGGGCGCTGACTTCCGCGTTTCCAGACTTTACGAAA
CACGGAAACCGAAGACCATTCATGTTGTTGCTCAGGTCGCAGACGTTTTGCAGCAGCAGTCGCTTCACGT
TCGCTCGCGTATCGGTGATTCATTCTGCTAACCAGTAAGGCAACCCCGCCAGCCTAGCCGGGTCCTCAAC
GACAGGAGCACGATCATGCGCACCCGTGGGGCCGCCATGCCGGCGATAATGGCCTGCTTCTCGCCGAAAC
GTTTGGTGGCGGGACCAGTGACGAAGGCTTGAGCGAGGGCGTGCAAGATTCCGAATACCGCAAGCGACAG
GCCGATCATCGTCGCGCTCCAGCGAAAGCGGTCCTCGCCGAAAATGACCCAGAGCGCTGCCGGCACCTGT
CCTACGAGTTGCATGATAAAGAAGACAGTCATAAGTGCGGCGACGATAGTCATGTCCCGCGCCCACCGGA
AGGAGCTGACTGGGTTGAAGGCTCTCAAGGGCATCGGTCGAGATCCCGGTGCCTAATGAGTGAGCTAACT
TACATTAATTGCGTTGCGCTCACTGCCCGCTTTCCAGTCGGGAAACCTGTCGTGCCAGCTGCATTAATGA
ATCGGCCAACGCGCGGGGAGAGGCGGTTT
