>Addgene plasmid #153048 | DARS_pNIC-Bio3 | depositor partial sequence | sequence record 296137 | DNA sequence of target insert without tags, start/stop amino acids M1-P501
ATGCCCAGCGCCAGCGCCAGCCGCAAGAGTCAGGAGAAGCCGCGGGAGATCATGGACGCGGCGGAAGATT
ATGCTAAAGAGAGATATGGAATATCTTCAATGATACAATCACAAGAAAAACCAGATCGAGTTTTGGTTCG
GGTTAGAGACTTGACAATACAAAAAGCTGATGAAGTTGTTTGGGTACGTGCAAGAGTTCATACAAGCAGA
GCTAAAGGGAAACAGTGCTTCTTAGTCCTACGTCAGCAGCAGTTTAATGTCCAGGCTCTTGTGGCGGTGG
GAGACCATGCAAGCAAGCAGATGGTTAAATTTGCTGCCAACATCAACAAAGAGAGCATTGTGGATGTAGA
AGGTGTTGTGAGAAAAGTGAATCAGAAAATTGGAAGCTGTACACAGCAAGACGTTGAGTTACATGTTCAG
AAGATTTATGTGATCAGTTTGGCTGAACCCCGTCTGCCCCTGCAGCTGGATGATGCTGTTCGGCCTGAGG
CAGAAGGAGAAGAGGAAGGAAGAGCTACTGTTAACCAGGATACAAGATTAGACAACAGAGTCATTGATCT
TAGGACATCAACTAGTCAGGCAGTCTTCCGTCTCCAGTCTGGCATCTGCCATCTCTTCCGAGAAACTTTA
ATTAACAAAGGTTTTGTGGAAATCCAAACTCCTAAAATTATTTCAGCTGCCAGTGAAGGAGGAGCCAATG
TTTTTACTGTGTCATATTTTAAAAATAATGCATACCTGGCTCAGTCCCCACAGCTATATAAGCAAATGTG
CATTTGTGCTGATTTTGAGAAGGTTTTCTCTATTGGACCAGTATTCAGAGCGGAAGACTCTAATACCCAT
AGACATCTAACTGAGTTTGTTGGTTTGGACATTGAAATGGCTTTTAATTACCATTACCACGAAGTTATGG
AAGAAATTGCTGACACCATGGTACAAATATTCAAAGGACTTCAAGAAAGGTTTCAGACTGAAATTCAAAC
AGTGAATAAACAGTTCCCATGTGAGCCATTCAAATTTTTGGAGCCAACTCTAAGACTAGAATATTGTGAA
GCATTGGCTATGCTTAGGGAAGCTGGAGTCGAAATGGGAGATGAAGACGATCTGAGCACACCAAATGAAA
AGCTGTTGGGTCATTTGGTAAAGGAAAAGTATGATACAGATTTTTATATTCTTGATAAATATCCATTGGC
TGTAAGACCTTTCTATACCATGCCTGACCCAAGAAATCCCAAACAGTCCAACTCTTACGATATGTTCATG
AGAGGAGAAGAAATATTGTCAGGAGCTCAAAGAATACATGATCCTCAACTGCTAACAGAGAGAGCTTTAC
ATCATGGAATTGATTTGGAGAAAATTAAGGCTTACATTGATTCCTTCCGCTTTGGAGCCCCTCCTCATGC
TGGTGGAGGCATTGGATTGGAACGAGTTACTATGCTGTTTCTGGGATTGCATAATGTTCGTCAGACCTCC
ATGTTCCCTCGTGATCCCAAACGACTCACTCCT
